Addgene plasmid #239078: pcDNA-mito-dApplePy1
Purpose: Mammalian expression of mitochondria-targeted red fluorescent pyruvate control biosensor dApplePy1
Depositing lab: Robert Campbell. Depositing organization: The University of Tokyo. Publication: High-performance genetically-encoded green and red fluorescent biosensors for pyruvate. Imai S, Hario S, Suerte C, Yamaguchi I, Sakoi K, Terai T, Takahashi-Yamashiro K, Campbell RE. bioRxiv 2025.04.17.649293 10.1101/2025.04.17.649293.
Backbone
  Vector backbone: pcDNA3.1
  Vector type: Mammalian Expression
Growth in bacteria
  Bacterial resistance: Ampicillin, 100 μg/mL
  Growth temperature: 37°C
  Growth strain: DH5alpha
  Copy number: High Copy
Gene/Insert
  Gene/Insert name: dApplePy1
  Species: Synthetic
  Insert size (bp): 1275
  Cloning method: Restriction Enzyme; 5′ cloning site BamHI (not destroyed); 3′ cloning site HindIII (not destroyed)
Terms and licenses: Academic/Nonprofit Terms; Industry Terms: Not Available to Industry
Depositor comments: Please visit ttps://doi.org/10.1101/2025.04.17.649293 for bioRxiv preprint.
How to cite: pcDNA-mito-dApplePy1 was a gift from Robert Campbell (Addgene plasmid # 239078 ; http://n2t.net/addgene:239078 ; RRID:Addgene_239078)
