[The description below was written by a language model from this plasmid's Addgene catalogue record and pLannotate feature annotations shown in this document.]
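Description:
pcDNA-mito-dApplePy1 is a 6,845-nt mammalian expression plasmid built on the pcDNA3.1 backbone. It delivers a mitochondria-targeted version of dApplePy1, the control counterpart of a red fluorescent, genetically encoded pyruvate biosensor. In bacteria it is maintained at high copy through a ColE1/pUC-type origin and selected with ampicillin via the β-lactamase gene. An f1 origin is also present. For mammalian cells, the backbone carries an SV40 promoter driving the neomycin/kanamycin phosphotransferase gene followed by an SV40 polyadenylation signal, a cassette that normally allows G418 selection of stable transfectants.

The expression cassette uses the human CMV immediate-early enhancer and promoter, with a T7 promoter just downstream, and ends in the bovine growth hormone polyadenylation signal. The open reading frame begins with a fragment of human COX8A, which corresponds to the cytochrome c oxidase subunit 8A presequence commonly used to direct fusion proteins into the mitochondrial matrix. The synthetic dApplePy1 insert, recorded as 1,275 bp, was cloned between retained BamHI and HindIII sites. The automated annotation labels part of it as a HyPerRed fragment, which most likely reflects similarity of a shared red fluorescent protein module rather than any peroxide-sensing function. The pyruvate-binding portion of the sensor is not annotated, and the record does not state what modification makes this a control variant. Small hits such as the truncated HIV-1 LTR fragment, the ble fragment and the lacI fragment appear to be incidental backbone matches.

The construct is intended for transfection into mammalian cells as a control alongside the corresponding mitochondrial pyruvate sensor, presumably helping to distinguish genuine pyruvate-dependent fluorescence changes from unrelated artefacts.
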