Features (pLannotate 1.2.2; 21 found; start..end, strand, type, name):
    110..489     +  enhancer       CMV enhancer: human cytomegalovirus immediate early enhancer
    490..693     +  promoter       CMV promoter: human cytomegalovirus (CMV) immediate early promoter
    689..722     +  LTR            5' LTR (truncated) (fragment): truncated 5' long terminal repeat (LTR) from HIV-1
    738..756     +  promoter       T7 promoter: promoter for bacteriophage T7 RNA polymerase
    803..889     +  CDS            COX8A (fragment): COX8A_HUMAN - Also known as COX8, COX8L. Experimental evidence at protein level: Swiss-Prot protein existence level 1. Component of the cytochrome c oxidase, the last enzyme in the mitochondrial electron transport chain which drives oxidative phosphorylation. The respiratory chain contains 3 multisubunit complexes succinate dehydrogenase (complex II, CII), ubiquinol- cytochrome c oxidoreductase (cytochrome b-c1 complex, complex III, CIII) and cytochrome c oxidase (complex IV, CIV), that cooperate to transfer electrons derived from NADH and succinate to molecular oxygen, creating an electrochem
   1354..2077    +  CDS            HyPerRed (fragment): red fluorescent genetically encoded indicator for H2O2 ()
   2317..2541    +  polyA_signal   bGH poly(A) signal: bovine growth hormone polyadenylation signal
   2545..2566    +  promoter       SV40 promoter (fragment): SV40 enhancer and early promoter
   2587..3015    +  rep_origin     f1 ori (sequence partly withheld): f1 bacteriophage origin of replication; arrow indicates direction of (+) strand synthesis
   3029..3358    +  promoter       SV40 promoter: SV40 enhancer and early promoter
   3425..4216    +  CDS            neo: KKA2_KLEPN - Also known as kan, nptII. Experimental evidence at protein level: Swiss-Prot protein existence level 1. Resistance to kanamycin, neomycin, paromomycin, ribostamycin, butirosin and gentamicin B. From Klebsiella pneumoniae.
   4240..4398    +  CDS            ble (fragment): BLE_KLEPN - Experimental evidence at protein level: Swiss-Prot protein existence level 1. Binding protein with a strong affinity to the bleomycin family of antibiotics. Binds to CL990; an antimitotic-antibiotic compound. From Klebsiella pneumoniae.
   4393..4514    +  polyA_signal   SV40 poly(A) signal: SV40 polyadenylation signal
   4587..4603    -  protein_bind   lac operator: The lac repressor binds to the lac operator to inhibit transcription in E. coli. This inhibition can be relieved by adding lactose or isopropyl-β-D-thiogalactopyranoside (IPTG). lac repressor encoded by lacI
   4611..4641    -  promoter       lac promoter: promoter for the E. coli lac operon
   4656..4677    -  protein_bind   CAP binding site: CAP binding activates transcription in the presence of cAMP. E. coli catabolite activator protein
   4690..4782    -  CDS            lacI (fragment): lac repressor; lacI; The lac repressor binds to the lac operator to inhibit transcription in E. coli. This inhibition can be relieved by adding lactose or isopropyl-β-D-thiogalactopyranoside (IPTG).
   4965..5553    -  rep_origin     ori: high-copy-number ColE1/pMB1/pBR322/pUC origin of replication
   5724..6584    -  CDS            AmpR: β-lactamase; bla; confers resistance to ampicillin, carbenicillin, and related antibiotics
   6585..6689    -  promoter       AmpR promoter: bla
   6748..6800    -  misc_feature   bom (fragment): basis of mobility region from pBR322
>Addgene plasmid #239078 | pcDNA-mito-dApplePy1 | addgene full sequence | sequence record 476346 | Addgene NGS Result
AAAATTTAAGCTACAACAAGGCAAGGCTTGACCGACAATTGCATGAAGAATCTGCTTAGGGTTAGGCGTT
TTGCGCTGCTTCGCGATGTACGGGCCAGATATACGCGTTGACATTGATTATTGACTAGTTATTAATAGTA
ATCAATTACGGGGTCATTAGTTCATAGCCCATATATGGAGTTCCGCGTTACATAACTTACGGTAAATGGC
CCGCCTGGCTGACCGCCCAACGACCCCCGCCCATTGACGTCAATAATGACGTATGTTCCCATAGTAACGC
CAATAGGGACTTTCCATTGACGTCAATGGGTGGAGTATTTACGGTAAACTGCCCACTTGGCAGTACATCA
AGTGTATCATATGCCAAGTACGCCCCCTATTGACGTCAATGACGGTAAATGGCCCGCCTGGCATTATGCC
CAGTACATGACCTTATGGGACTTTCCTACTTGGCAGTACATCTACGTATTAGTCATCGCTATTACCATGG
TGATGCGGTTTTGGCAGTACATCAATGGGCGTGGATAGCGGTTTGACTCACGGGGATTTCCAAGTCTCCA
CCCCATTGACGTCAATGGGAGTTTGTTTTGGCACCAAAATCAACGGGACTTTCCAAAATGTCGTAACAAC
TCCGCCCCATTGACGCAAATGGGCGGTAGGCGTGTACGGTGGGAGGTCTATATAAGCAGAGCTCTCTGGC
TAACTAGAGAACCCACTGCTTACTGGCTTATCGAAATTAATACGACTCACTATAGGGAGACCCAAGCTGG
CTAGCGTTTAAACGGGCCCTCTAGACTCGAGCATGTCTGTTCTGACTCCTCTGCTGCTCCGGGGTCTCAC
AGGTTCCGCAAGAAGACTCCCCGTGCCTAGGGCCAAAATTCATTCACTGGGGGACCCCATGAGCGTGCTC
ACCCCACTCCTGCTGCGGGGGCTGACCGGCAGCGCTAGGCGGCTGCCAGTCCCCAGGGCCAAGATCCACA
GTCTCGGCGATCCCAAGGATCCAACCATGGTGCAATCTTTCTCCGATCCGCTGCTAGAACTGCTTTCCGA
TCACCCGGAATCCCAATATGACTTGCTCGAAACGCGCCATGCGCTGGAAGGGATCGCAGCATATTACGCT
GCCTTGTGCAGCTCAGATGAAGAGAAAGAGAGGATCAGAGAGTTGCATCATGCGATTGAGCTTGCCCAAC
AAAGTGGTGATCTCGATGCCGAAAGTAACGCTGTACTTCAGTATCAAATCGCGGTGACCGAGGCAGCGCA
CAATGTGGTCCTTTTGCACTTGCTGAGATATATGGAGCCTATGCTCGCACAGAATATCCGACATAACTTT
GAGCTGCTGTACTCTGGTACGGTGGTTTCCGAGCGGATGTTCCCCGAGGACGGCGCCCTGAAGAGCGAGG
TCAAGAAGGGGCTGAGGCTGAAGGACGGCGGCCACTACGCCGTGGAGGTCAAGACCACCTACAAGGCCAA
GAAGCCCGTGCCCCTGCCCGGCGCCTACATCGTCGACATCATGTTGGACATCGTGTCCCACAACGAGGAC
TACACTATCGTGGAACAGTTCGAACGCGCCGAGGGCCGCCACCCCACCGGCGGCCTGGACGAGCTGTACA
AGGGAGGTACAGGCGGGAGTCTGGTAAGCAAGGGCGAGGAGGATGACATGGCCATCGTCAAGGAGTTCAT
GCGCTTCAAGGTGCACATGGAGGGCTCCGTTAACGGCCACGAGTTCGAGATCGAAGGCGAGGGCGAGGGC
CGCCCCTACGAGGCCTTTCAGACTGCTAAGCTGAAGGTGACCAAGGGTGGCCCCCTGCCCTTCGCCTGGG
ACATCTTATCCCCTCAGTTCATGTACGGCTCCAAGGCCTACATTAAGCACCCAGCCGATATCCCCGACTA
CTTCAAGCTGTCCTTCCCCGAGGGCTTCAGCTGGGAGCGCGTGATGTACTTCGAGGACGGCGGCATTATT
CACGTTAACCAGGACTCCTCCCTGCAGGACGGCGTATTTATCTACAAGGTGAAGCTGCGCGGCACCAACT
TCCCCCCCGACGGCCCCGTAATGCAGATGAAGACCATGGGCTGGGAGTCGGGTTGGGGACGACGAGAGAT
GCTGCCGCTCGTGGCCTCCCATCGCACTCGCATATTTGAAGCTATTATGGCAGGAAAACCGGAGGAAGCC
AGGGAAGCGTCACATAGACACTTGGCCTTTATTAAGGAAATCCTGCTGGACCGGTCAAGGGGGGAATCAC
GCCGCGAACTCTCATTGAGAAGGCTGGAGCAAAGAGAGAATTGAAAGCTTAAGTTTAAACCGCTGATCAG
CCTCGACTGTGCCTTCTAGTTGCCAGCCATCTGTTGTTTGCCCCTCCCCCGTGCCTTCCTTGACCCTGGA
AGGTGCCACTCCCACTGTCCTTTCCTAATAAAATGAGGAAATTGCATCGCATTGTCTGAGTAGGTGTCAT
TCTATTCTGGGGGGTGGGGTGGGGCAGGACAGCAAGGGGGAGGATTGGGAAGACAATAGCAGGCATGCTG
GGGATGCGGTGGGCTCTATGGCTTCTGAGGCGGAAAGAACCAGCTGGGGCTCTAGGGGGTATCCCC
[124 nt withheld, positions 2587-2710]
C
[91 nt withheld, positions 2712-2802]
A
[49 nt withheld, positions 2804-2852]
CCTTTGACGTTGGAGTCCACGTTCTTT
[37 nt withheld, positions 2880-2916]
ACCCTATCTCGGTCTATTCTTTTGATTTATAAGGGATTTTGCCGATTTCGGCCTATTGGTTAAAAAATGA
GCTGATTTAACAAAAATTTAACGCGAATTAATTCTGTGGAATGTGTGTCAGTTAGGGTGTGGAAAGTCCC
CAGGCTCCCCAGCAGGCAGAAGTATGCAAAGCATGCATCTCAATTAGTCAGCAACCAGGTGTGGAAAGTC
CCCAGGCTCCCCAGCAGGCAGAAGTATGCAAAGCATGCATCTCAATTAGTCAGCAACCATAGTCCCGCCC
CTAACTCCGCCCATCCCGCCCCTAACTCCGCCCAGTTCCGCCCATTCTCCGCCCCATGGCTGACTAATTT
TTTTTATTTATGCAGAGGCCGAGGCCGCCTCTGCCTCTGAGCTATTCCAGAAGTAGTGAGGAGGCTTTTT
TGGAGGCCTAGGCTTTTGCAAAAAGCTCCCGGGAGCTTGTATATCCATTTTCGGATCTGATCAAGAGACA
GGATGAGGATCGTTTCGCATGATTGAACAAGATGGATTGCACGCAGGTTCTCCGGCCGCTTGGGTGGAGA
GGCTATTCGGCTATGACTGGGCACAACAGACAATCGGCTGCTCTGATGCCGCCGTGTTCCGGCTGTCAGC
GCAGGGGCGCCCGGTTCTTTTTGTCAAGACCGACCTGTCCGGTGCCCTGAATGAACTGCAGGACGAGGCA
GCGCGGCTATCGTGGCTGGCCACGACGGGCGTTCCTTGCGCAGCTGTGCTCGACGTTGTCACTGAAGCGG
GAAGGGACTGGCTGCTATTGGGCGAAGTGCCGGGGCAGGATCTCCTGTCATCTCACCTTGCTCCTGCCGA
GAAAGTATCCATCATGGCTGATGCAATGCGGCGGCTGCATACGCTTGATCCGGCTACCTGCCCATTCGAC
CACCAAGCGAAACATCGCATCGAGCGAGCACGTACTCGGATGGAAGCCGGTCTTGTCGATCAGGATGATC
TGGACGAAGAGCATCAGGGGCTCGCGCCAGCCGAACTGTTCGCCAGGCTCAAGGCGCGCATGCCCGACGG
CGAGGATCTCGTCGTGACCCATGGCGATGCCTGCTTGCCGAATATCATGGTGGAAAATGGCCGCTTTTCT
GGATTCATCGACTGTGGCCGGCTGGGTGTGGCGGACCGCTATCAGGACATAGCGTTGGCTACCCGTGATA
TTGCTGAAGAGCTTGGCGGCGAATGGGCTGACCGCTTCCTCGTGCTTTACGGTATCGCCGCTCCCGATTC
GCAGCGCATCGCCTTCTATCGCCTTCTTGACGAGTTCTTCTGAGCGGGACTCTGGGGTTCGAAATGACCG
ACCAAGCGACGCCCAACCTGCCATCACGAGATTTCGATTCCACCGCCGCCTTCTATGAAAGGTTGGGCTT
CGGAATCGTTTTCCGGGACGCCGGCTGGATGATCCTCCAGCGCGGGGATCTCATGCTGGAGTTCTTCGCC
CACCCCAACTTGTTTATTGCAGCTTATAATGGTTACAAATAAAGCAATAGCATCACAAATTTCACAAATA
AAGCATTTTTTTCACTGCATTCTAGTTGTGGTTTGTCCAAACTCATCAATGTATCTTATCATGTCTGTAT
ACCGTCGACCTCTAGCTAGAGCTTGGCGTAATCATGGTCATAGCTGTTTCCTGTGTGAAATTGTTATCCG
CTCACAATTCCACACAACATACGAGCCGGAAGCATAAAGTGTAAAGCCTGGGGTGCCTAATGAGTGAGCT
AACTCACATTAATTGCGTTGCGCTCACTGCCCGCTTTCCAGTCGGGAAACCTGTCGTGCCAGCTGCATTA
ATGAATCGGCCAACGCGCGGGGAGAGGCGGTTTGCGTATTGGGCGCTCTTCCGCTTCCTCGCTCACTGAC
TCGCTGCGCTCGGTCGTTCGGCTGCGGCGAGCGGTATCAGCTCACTCAAAGGCGGTAATACGGTTATCCA
CAGAATCAGGGGATAACGCAGGAAAGAACATGTGAGCAAAAGGCCAGCAAAAGGCCAGGAACCGTAAAAA
GGCCGCGTTGCTGGCGTTTTTCCATAGGCTCCGCCCCCCTGACGAGCATCACAAAAATCGACGCTCAAGT
CAGAGGTGGCGAAACCCGACAGGACTATAAAGATACCAGGCGTTTCCCCCTGGAAGCTCCCTCGTGCGCT
CTCCTGTTCCGACCCTGCCGCTTACCGGATACCTGTCCGCCTTTCTCCCTTCGGGAAGCGTGGCGCTTTC
TCATAGCTCACGCTGTAGGTATCTCAGTTCGGTGTAGGTCGTTCGCTCCAAGCTGGGCTGTGTGCACGAA
CCCCCCGTTCAGCCCGACCGCTGCGCCTTATCCGGTAACTATCGTCTTGAGTCCAACCCGGTAAGACACG
ACTTATCGCCACTGGCAGCAGCCACTGGTAACAGGATTAGCAGAGCGAGGTATGTAGGCGGTGCTACAGA
GTTCTTGAAGTGGTGGCCTAACTACGGCTACACTAGAAGAACAGTATTTGGTATCTGCGCTCTGCTGAAG
CCAGTTACCTTCGGAAAAAGAGTTGGTAGCTCTTGATCCGGCAAACAAACCACCGCTGGTAGCGGTGGTT
TTTTTGTTTGCAAGCAGCAGATTACGCGCAGAAAAAAAGGATCTCAAGAAGATCCTTTGATCTTTTCTAC
GGGGTCTGACGCTCAGTGGAACGAAAACTCACGTTAAGGGATTTTGGTCATGAGATTATCAAAAAGGATC
TTCACCTAGATCCTTTTAAATTAAAAATGAAGTTTTAAATCAATCTAAAGTATATATGAGTAAACTTGGT
CTGACAGTTACCAATGCTTAATCAGTGAGGCACCTATCTCAGCGATCTGTCTATTTCGTTCATCCATAGT
TGCCTGACTCCCCGTCGTGTAGATAACTACGATACGGGAGGGCTTACCATCTGGCCCCAGTGCTGCAATG
ATACCGCGAGACCCACGCTCACCGGCTCCAGATTTATCAGCAATAAACCAGCCAGCCGGAAGGGCCGAGC
GCAGAAGTGGTCCTGCAACTTTATCCGCCTCCATCCAGTCTATTAATTGTTGCCGGGAAGCTAGAGTAAG
TAGTTCGCCAGTTAATAGTTTGCGCAACGTTGTTGCCATTGCTACAGGCATCGTGGTGTCACGCTCGTCG
TTTGGTATGGCTTCATTCAGCTCCGGTTCCCAACGATCAAGGCGAGTTACATGATCCCCCATGTTGTGCA
AAAAAGCGGTTAGCTCCTTCGGTCCTCCGATCGTTGTCAGAAGTAAGTTGGCCGCAGTGTTATCACTCAT
GGTTATGGCAGCACTGCATAATTCTCTTACTGTCATGCCATCCGTAAGATGCTTTTCTGTGACTGGTGAG
TACTCAACCAAGTCATTCTGAGAATAGTGTATGCGGCGACCGAGTTGCTCTTGCCCGGCGTCAATACGGG
ATAATACCGCGCCACATAGCAGAACTTTAAAAGTGCTCATCATTGGAAAACGTTCTTCGGGGCGAAAACT
CTCAAGGATCTTACCGCTGTTGAGATCCAGTTCGATGTAACCCACTCGTGCACCCAACTGATCTTCAGCA
TCTTTTACTTTCACCAGCGTTTCTGGGTGAGCAAAAACAGGAAGGCAAAATGCCGCAAAAAAGGGAATAA
GGGCGACACGGAAATGTTGAATACTCATACTCTTCCTTTTTCAATATTATTGAAGCATTTATCAGGGTTA
TTGTCTCATGAGCGGATACATATTTGAATGTATTTAGAAAAATAAACAAATAGGGGTTCCGCGCACATTT
CCCCGAAAAGTGCCACCTGACGTCGACGGATCGGGAGATCTCCCGATCCCCTATGGTGCACTCTCAGTAC
AATCTGCTCTGATGCCGCATAGTTAAGCCAGTATCTGCTCCCTGCTTGTGTGTTGGAGGTCGCTGAGTAG
TGCGCGAGC
